Addgene plasmid #54714: mNeptune-pBAD
Purpose: (Empty Backbone) Localization: Protein Expression Vector , Excitation: 600, Emission: 650
Depositing lab: Robert Campbell & Michael Davidson & Nathan Shaner & Roger Tsien. Depositing organization: Florida State University, Tallahassee. Publication: Autofluorescent proteins with excitation in the optical window for intravital imaging in mammals. Lin MZ, McKeown MR, Ng HL, Aguilera TA, Shaner NC, Campbell RE, Adams SR, Gross LA, Ma W, Alber T, Tsien RY. Chem Biol. 2009 Nov 25;16(11):1169-79. doi: 10.1016/j.chembiol.2009.10.009. PubMed 19942140.
Backbone
  Vector backbone: mNeptune-pBAD
  Backbone size (bp): 4800
  Vector type: Bacterial Expression
  Tag / fusion protein: mNeptune (C terminal on backbone); 6xHis (N terminal on backbone)
Growth in bacteria
  Bacterial resistance: Ampicillin, 100 μg/mL
  Growth temperature: 37°C
  Growth strain: DH5alpha
  Copy number: High Copy
Gene/Insert
  Gene/Insert name: None
  Tag / fusion protein: mNeptune (C terminal on backbone); 6xHis (N terminal on backbone)
Resource information
  A portion of this plasmid was derived from a plasmid made by: N.C. Shaner, R.Y. Tsien, and R.E. Campbell, PMID 19942410
Terms and licenses: Academic/Nonprofit Terms; Industry Terms
Depositor comments: Contains 6x-Histidine tag for protein purification. Excitation = 600; Emission = 650
How to cite: mNeptune-pBAD was a gift from Robert Campbell & Michael Davidson & Nathan Shaner & Roger Tsien (Addgene plasmid # 54714 ; http://n2t.net/addgene:54714 ; RRID:Addgene_54714)
