[The description below was written by a language model from this plasmid's Addgene catalogue record and pLannotate feature annotations shown in this document.]
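Description:
mNeptune-pBAD is a bacterial expression plasmid of about 4.8 kb built on a pBAD-type backbone and used to produce the far-red fluorescent protein mNeptune in E. coli. It replicates from a high-copy ColE1/pUC-type origin and is selected with ampicillin through a bla (AmpR) cassette driven by its own promoter. The annotation also detects a pBR322 bom region and only a short fragment of rop, which fits the catalogue's high-copy designation.

Expression is controlled by the arabinose system. The araBAD promoter sits just upstream of the coding region, and the divergently transcribed araC gene supplies the regulator that represses the promoter without L-arabinose and activates it when the sugar is present, so induction can be adjusted. The open reading frame begins with an N-terminal leader typical of pBAD/His-style vectors. A short segment annotated as a capTEV fragment most likely corresponds to the 6xHis tag listed in the catalogue. It is followed by the T7 gene 10 leader, which promotes efficient translation, and the Xpress epitope with its enterokinase cleavage site. The mNeptune coding sequence comes next. mNeptune is a monomeric, constitutively fluorescent protein derived from Entacmaea quadricolor, with recorded excitation near 600 nm and emission near 650 nm. Transcription ends at the rrnB T1 and T2 terminators, which are preceded by a 5S rRNA segment carried over from the rrnB region.

The repository lists the plasmid as an empty backbone with no additional insert, so the His-tagged fluorescent protein is itself the payload. The depositor notes that the histidine tag is intended for protein purification, consistent with use for producing recombinant mNeptune for characterisation or as a template for subcloning.
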