Features (pLannotate 1.2.2; 14 found; start..end, strand, type, name):
     32..52      +  CDS            capTEV™ (fragment): composite tag for in vivo biotinylation, TEV protease cleavage, and 6xHis tagging
     53..85      +  CDS            T7 tag (gene 10 leader): leader peptide from bacteriophage T7 gene 10 promotes efficient translation in E. coli
     89..112     +  CDS            Xpress™ tag: Xpress™ epitope tag, including an enterokinase recognition and cleavage site
    128..859     +  CDS            mNeptune: mNeptune is a basic (constitutively fluorescent) far red fluorescent protein published in 2009, derived from Entacmaea quadricolor. It is reported to be a rapidly-maturing monomer with moderate acid sensitivity.
    959..1074    +  ncRNA          5S rRNA: Accession: RF00001 - 5S ribosomal RNA
   1078..1164    +  terminator     rrnB T1 terminator: Escherichia coli rrnB; transcription terminator T1 from the E. coli rrnB gene
   1256..1283    +  terminator     rrnB T2 terminator: transcription terminator T2 from the E. coli rrnB gene
   1302..1393    +  promoter       AmpR promoter: bla
   1394..2254    +  CDS            AmpR: β-lactamase; bla; confers resistance to ampicillin, carbenicillin, and related antibiotics
   2425..3013    +  rep_origin     ori: high-copy-number ColE1/pMB1/pBR322/pUC origin of replication
   3199..3339    -  misc_feature   bom: basis of mobility region from pBR322
   3441..3481    -  CDS            rop (fragment): Rop protein, which maintains plasmids at low copy number; rop
   3603..4481    -  CDS            araC: L-arabinose regulatory protein; araC
   4508..4792    +  promoter       araBAD promoter: araBAD; promoter of the L-arabinose operon of E. coli; the araC regulatory gene is transcribed in the opposite direction (Guzman et al., 1995)
>Addgene plasmid #54714 | mNeptune-pBAD | addgene full sequence | sequence record 472383 | Addgene NGS Result
CTAACAGGAGGAATTAACCATGGGGGGTTCTCATCATCATCATCATCATGGTATGGCTAGCATGACTGGT
GGACAGCAAATGGGTCGGGATCTGTACGACGATGACGATAAGGATCCGAGCTCGAGCATGGTGAGCAAGG
GCGAAGAGCTGATTAAGGAGAACATGCACATGAAGCTGTACATGGAGGGCACCGTGAACAACCACCACTT
CAAGTGCACATCCGAGGGCGAAGGCAAGCCCTACGAGGGCACCCAGACCGGCAGAATCAAGGTGGTCGAG
GGCGGCCCTCTCCCCTTCGCCTTCGACATCCTGGCTACCTGCTTCATGTACGGCAGCAAGACCTTCATCA
ACCACACCCAGGGCATCCCCGATTTCTTTAAGCAGTCCTTCCCTGAGGGCTTCACATGGGAGAGAGTCAC
CACATACGAAGACGGGGGCGTGCTGACCGCTACCCAGGACACCAGCCTCCAGGACGGCTGCCTCATCTAC
AACGTCAAGATCAGAGGGGTGAACTTCCCATCCAACGGCCCTGTGATGCAGAAGAAAACACTCGGCTGGG
AGGCCAGCACCGAGACCCTGTACCCCGCTGACGGCGGCCTGGAAGGCAGATGCGACATGGCCCTGAAGCT
CGTGGGCGGGGGCCACCTGATCTGCAACCTGAAGACCACATACAGATCCAAGAAACCCGCTAAGAACCTC
AAGATGCCCGGCGTCTACTTTGTGGACCGCAGACTGGAAAGAATCAAGGAGGCCGACAAAGAGACCTACG
TCGAGCAGCACGAGGTGGCTGTGGCCAGATACTGCGACCTCCCTAGCAAACTGGGGCACAAACTTAATGG
CATGGACGAGCTGTACAAGTAAGAATTCGAAGCTTGGCTGTTTTGGCGGATGAGAGAAGATTTTCAGCCT
GATACAGATTAAATCAGAACGCAGAAGCGGTCTGATAAAACAGAATTTGCCTGGCGGCAGTAGCGCGGTG
GTCCCACCTGACCCCATGCCGAACTCAGAAGTGAAACGCCGTAGCGCCGATGGTAGTGTGGGGTCTCCCC
ATGCGAGAGTAGGGAACTGCCAGGCATCAAATAAAACGAAAGGCTCAGTCGAAAGACTGGGCCTTTCGTT
TTATCTGTTGTTTGTCGGTGAACGCTCTCCTGAGTAGGACAAATCCGCCGGGAGCGGATTTGAACGTTGC
GAAGCAACGGCCCGGAGGGTGGCGGGCAGGACGCCCGCCATAAACTGCCAGGCATCAAATTAAGCAGAAG
GCCATCCTGACGGATGGCCTTTTTGCGTTTCTACAAACTCTTTTGTTTATTTTTCTAAATACATTCAAAT
ATGTATCCGCTCATGAGACAATAACCCTGATAAATGCTTCAATAATATTGAAAAAGGAAGAGTATGAGTA
TTCAACATTTCCGTGTCGCCCTTATTCCCTTTTTTGCGGCATTTTGCCTTCCTGTTTTTGCTCACCCAGA
AACGCTGGTGAAAGTAAAAGATGCTGAAGATCAGTTGGGTGCACGAGTGGGTTACATCGAACTGGATCTC
AACAGCGGTAAGATCCTTGAGAGTTTTCGCCCCGAAGAACGTTTTCCAATGATGAGCACTTTTAAAGTTC
TGCTATGTGGCGCGGTATTATCCCGTGTTGACGCCGGGCAAGAGCAACTCGGTCGCCGCATACACTATTC
TCAGAATGACTTGGTTGAGTACTCACCAGTCACAGAAAAGCATCTTACGGATGGCATGACAGTAAGAGAA
TTATGCAGTGCTGCCATAACCATGAGTGATAACACTGCGGCCAACTTACTTCTGACAACGATCGGAGGAC
CGAAGGAGCTAACCGCTTTTTTGCACAACATGGGGGATCATGTAACTCGCCTTGATCGTTGGGAACCGGA
GCTGAATGAAGCCATACCAAACGACGAGCGTGACACCACGATGCCTGTAGCAATGGCAACAACGTTGCGC
AAACTATTAACTGGCGAACTACTTACTCTAGCTTCCCGGCAACAATTAATAGACTGGATGGAGGCGGATA
AAGTTGCAGGACCACTTCTGCGCTCGGCCCTTCCGGCTGGCTGGTTTATTGCTGATAAATCTGGAGCCGG
TGAGCGTGGGTCTCGCGGTATCATTGCAGCACTGGGGCCAGATGGTAAGCCCTCCCGTATCGTAGTTATC
TACACGACGGGGAGTCAGGCAACTATGGATGAACGAAATAGACAGATCGCTGAGATAGGTGCCTCACTGA
TTAAGCATTGGTAACTGTCAGACCAAGTTTACTCATATATACTTTAGATTGATTTAAAACTTCATTTTTA
ATTTAAAAGGATCTAGGTGAAGATCCTTTTTGATAATCTCATGACCAAAATCCCTTAACGTGAGTTTTCG
TTCCACTGAGCGTCAGACCCCGTAGAAAAGATCAAAGGATCTTCTTGAGATCCTTTTTTTCTGCGCGTAA
TCTGCTGCTTGCAAACAAAAAAACCACCGCTACCAGCGGTGGTTTGTTTGCCGGATCAAGAGCTACCAAC
TCTTTTTCCGAAGGTAACTGGCTTCAGCAGAGCGCAGATACCAAATACTGTCCTTCTAGTGTAGCCGTAG
TTAGGCCACCACTTCAAGAACTCTGTAGCACCGCCTACATACCTCGCTCTGCTAATCCTGTTACCAGTGG
CTGCTGCCAGTGGCGATAAGTCGTGTCTTACCGGGTTGGACTCAAGACGATAGTTACCGGATAAGGCGCA
GCGGTCGGGCTGAACGGGGGGTTCGTGCACACAGCCCAGCTTGGAGCGAACGACCTACACCGAACTGAGA
TACCTACAGCGTGAGCTATGAGAAAGCGCCACGCTTCCCGAAGGGAGAAAGGCGGACAGGTATCCGGTAA
GCGGCAGGGTCGGAACAGGAGAGCGCACGAGGGAGCTTCCAGGGGGAAACGCCTGGTATCTTTATAGTCC
TGTCGGGTTTCGCCACCTCTGACTTGAGCGTCGATTTTTGTGATGCTCGTCAGGGGGGCGGAGCCTATGG
AAAAACGCCAGCAACGCGGCCTTTTTACGGTTCCTGGCCTTTTGCTGGCCTTTTGCTCACATGTTCTTTC
CTGCGTTATCCCCTGATTCTGTGGATAACCGTATTACCGCCTTTGAGTGAGCTGATACCGCTCGCCGCAG
CCGAACGACCGAGCGCAGCGAGTCAGTGAGCGAGGAAGCGGAAGAGCGCCTGATGCGGTATTTTCTCCTT
ACGCATCTGTGCGGTATTTCACACCGCATATGGTGCACTCTCAGTACAATCTGCTCTGATGCCGCATAGT
TAAGCCAGTATACACTCCGCTATCGCTACGTGACTGGGTCATGGCTGCGCCCCGACACCCGCCAACACCC
GCTGACGCGCCCTGACGGGCTTGTCTGCTCCCGGCATCCGCTTACAGACAAGCTGTGACCGTCTCCGGGA
GCTGCATGTGTCAGAGGTTTTCACCGTCATCACCGAAACGCGCGAGGCAGCAGATCAATTCGCGCGCGAA
GGCGAAGCGGCATGCATAATGTGCCTGTCAAATGGACGAAGCAGGGATTCTGCAAACCCTATGCTACTCC
GTCAAGCCGTCAATTGTCTGATTCGTTACCAATTATGACAACTTGACGGCTACATCATTCACTTTTTCTT
CACAACCGGCACGGAACTCGCTCGGGCTGGCCCCGGTGCATTTTTTAAATACCCGCGAGAAATAGAGTTG
ATCGTCAAAACCAACATTGCGACCGACGGTGGCGATAGGCATCCGGGTGGTGCTCAAAAGCAGCTTCGCC
TGGCTGATACGTTGGTCCTCGCGCCAGCTTAAGACGCTAATCCCTAACTGCTGGCGGAAAAGATGTGACA
GACGCGACGGCGACAAGCAAACATGCTGTGCGACGCTGGCGATATCAAAATTGCTGTCTGCCAGGTGATC
GCTGATGTACTGACAAGCCTCGCGTACCCGATTATCCATCGGTGGATGGAGCGACTCGTTAATCGCTTCC
ATGCGCCGCAGTAACAATTGCTCAAGCAGATTTATCGCCAGCAGCTCCGAATAGCGCCCTTCCCCTTGCC
CGGCGTTAATGATTTGCCCAAACAGGTCGCTGAAATGCGGCTGGTGCGCTTCATCCGGGCGAAAGAACCC
CGTATTGGCAAATATTGACGGCCAGTTAAGCCATTCATGCCAGTAGGCGCGCGGACGAAAGTAAACCCAC
TGGTGATACCATTCGCGAGCCTCCGGATGACGACCGTAGTGATGAATCTCTCCTGGCGGGAACAGCAAAA
TATCACCCGGTCGGCAAACAAATTCTCGTCCCTGATTTTTCACCACCCCCTGACCGCGAATGGTGAGATT
GAGAATATAACCTTTCATTCCCAGCGGTCGGTCGATAAAAAAATCGAGATAACCGTTGGCCTCAATCGGC
GTTAAACCCGCCACCAGATGGGCATTAAACGAGTATCCCGGCAGCAGGGGATCATTTTGCGCTTCAGCCA
TACTTTTCATACTCCCGCCATTCAGAGAAGAAACCAATTGTCCATATTGCATCAGACATTGCCGTCACTG
CGTCTTTTACTGGCTCTTCTCGCTAACCAAACCGGTAACCCCGCTTATTAAAAGCATTCTGTAACAAAGC
GGGACCAAAGCCATGACAAAAACGCGTAACAAAAGTGTCTATAATCACGGCAGAAAAGTCCACATTGATT
ATTTGCACGGCGTCACACTTTGCTATGCCATAGCATTTTTATCCATAAGATTAGCGGATCCTACCTGACG
CTTTTTATCGCAACTCTCTACTGTTTCTCCATACCCGTTTTTTGGG
