>Addgene plasmid #54714 | mNeptune-pBAD | depositor partial sequence | sequence record 85111 | insert sequence
GTTCTATATCACGCAGAAAGTCACATGATTATTTGCACGGCGTCACACTTTGCTATGCCATAGCATTTTT
ATCCATAAGATTAGCGGATCCTACCTGACGCTTTTATCGCAACTCTCTACTGTTTCTCCATACCCGTTTT
TTGGGCTAACAGGAGGAATTAACCATGGGGGGTTCTCATCATCATCATCATCATGGTATGGCTAGCATGA
CTGGTGGACAGCAAATGGGTCGGGATCTGTACGACGATGACGATAAGGATCCGAGCTCGAGCATGGTGAG
CAAGGGCGAAGAGCTGATTAAGGAGAACATGCACATGAAGCTGTACATGGAGGGCACCGTGAACAACCAC
CACTTCAAGTGCACATCCGAGGGCGAAGGCAAGCCCTACGAGGGCACCCAGACCGGCAGAATCAAGGTGG
TCGAGGGCGGCCCTCTCCCCTTCGCCTTCGACATCCTGGCTACCTGCTTCATGTACGGCAGCAAGACCTT
CATCAACCACACCCAGGGCATCCCCGATTTCTTTAAGCAGTCCTTCCCTGAGGGCTTCACATGGGAGAGA
GTCACCACATACGAAGACGGGGGCGTGCTGACCGCTACCCAGGACACCAGCCTCCAGGACGGCTGCCTCA
TCTACAACGTCAAGATCAGAGGGGTGAACTTCCCATCCAACGGCCCTGTGATGCAGAAGAAAACACTCGG
CTGGGAGGCCAGCACCGAGACCCTGTACCCCGCTGACGGCGGCCTGGAAGGCAGATGCGACATGGCCCTG
AAGCTCGTGGGCGGGGGCCACCTGATCTGCAACCTGAAGACCACATACAGATCCAAGAAACCCGCTAAGA
ACCTCAAGATGCCCGGCGTCTACTTTGTGGACCGCAGACTGGAAAGAATCAAGGAGGCCGACAAAGAGAC
CTACGTCGAGCAGCACGAGGTGGCTGTGGCCAGATACTGCGACCTCCCTAGCAAACTGGGGCACAAACTT
AATGGCATGGACGAGCTGTACAAGTAAGAATTCGAAGCTTGGCTGTTTTGGCGGATGAGAGAAGATTTTC
A
