>Addgene plasmid #54714 | mNeptune-pBAD | addgene partial sequence | sequence record 93461 | pBAD-F 5'-ATGCCATAGCATTTTTATCC-3'
TCGCAACTCTCTACTGTTTCTCCATACCCGTTTTTTGGGCTAACAGGAGGAATTAACCATGGGGGGTTCT
CATCATCATCATCATCATGGTATGGCTAGCATGACTGGTGGACAGCAAATGGGTCGGGATCTGTACGACG
ATGACGATAAGGATCCGAGCTCGAGCATGGTGAGCAAGGGCGAAGAGCTGATTAAGGAGAACATGCACAT
GAAGCTGTACATGGAGGGCACCGTGAACAACCACCACTTCAAGTGCACATCCGAGGGCGAAGGCAAGCCC
TACGAGGGCACCCAGACCGGCAGAATCAAGGTGGTCGAGGGCGGCCCTCTCCCCTTCGCCTTCGACATCC
TGGCTACCTGCTTCATGTACGGCAGCAAGACCTTCATCAACCACACCCAGGGCATCCCCGATTTCTTTAA
GCAGTCCTTCCCTGAGGGCTTCACATGGGAGAGAGTCACCACATACGAAGACGGGGGCGTGCTGACCGCT
ACCCAGGACACCAGCCTCCAGGACGGCTGCCTCATCTACAACGTCAAGATCAGAGGGGTGAACTTCCCAT
CCAACGGCCCTGTGATGCAGAAGAAAACACTCGGCTGGGAGGCCAGCACCGAGACCCTGTACCCCGCTGA
CGGCGGCCTGGAAGGCAGATGCGACATGGCCCTGAAGCTCGTGGGCGGGGGCCACCTGATCTGCAACCTG
AAGACCACATACAGATCCAAGAAACCCGCTAAGAACCTCAAGATGCCCGGCGTCTACTTTGTGGACCGCA
GACTGGAAAGAATCAAGGAGGCCGACAAAGAGACCTACGTCGAGCAGCACGAGGTGGCTGTGGCCAGATA
CTGCGACCTCCCTAGC
